>Addgene plasmid #136530 | pGEM_HcBOP1binsitu | addgene full sequence | sequence record 271438 | Addgene NGS Result
TAATACGACTCACTATAGGGCGAATTGGGCCCGACGTCGCATGCTCCCGGCCGCCATGGCGGCCGCGGGA
ATTCGATTCATTCACCTTTTCTTATGGATTGCGCTTCTGTATAGCATTTCGAGACTGCGTACGTGAAGGA
GCAGGATGAGCTAGTATTCATGGGAATATATTGGCGGGTCACAGCCATCCTGGGATTCATGCCGATTATT
CGTGCTCACCCTTCTGCTGTTGGTCTCAGGACTACCTCCATTGCCATCCATCTTGCACCCCAATTGATTG
AGATACACCATTCTTGAGTCAAGGTTAAGGTTCACAATTGGCGGCTCAGGGTTCCTCGAGGCGTAAATGG
CAGTCGGACTGGCATCGGCCCCACTTTCCTCCCGAGAAAGGACCATCGCAGCGGACTGGACGAGCTCGAG
GCAGAGTCGGAGCTTGTTGGGTTCGACGTGGGCCAGACCAGGGATAGCGCCTTTGAAGAGGAAATCGGAC
GTGAGGGTACGGAGGATGTCGAGCGGGGTCACTCCGTCCGCCGTCCGGACTTTAGGGTCGGCGTGGTGGT
CGAGCAGGACGGCTACCATGTCCGGACAGACCATTTCAGCGGCTAGGTGGAGTGGAGTCTTCCCCACCAG
ACCGGCAGGGCAATTAACGTCGGCTGCGCCAAGCTCGAGAAGCGCCTTCACCACCTCCCGGCTGCAGTAC
TGGACGGAGTAGTGGAGGGCGAGGGCGTCGTCAAGGTTCAGGCCTTCTCCCATGACCATCAGCTTGACGA
GCTCCACATCCGACGAGTCGAGAGCCCGCCGCATGCGGCGAATTTTGTTGTCGTCCAGCTCTCCAATCAC
TAGTGAATTCGCGGCCGCCTGCAGGTCGACCATATGGGAGAGCTCCCAACGCGTTGGATGCATAGCTTGA
GTATTCTATAGTGTCACCTAAATAGCTTGGCGTAATCATGGTCATAGCTGTTTCCTGTGTGAAATTGTTA
TCCGCTCACAATTCCACACAACATACGAGCCGGAAGCATAAAGTGTAAAGCCTGGGGTGCCTAATGAGTG
AGCTAACTCACATTAATTGCGTTGCGCTCACTGCCCGCTTTCCAGTCGGGAAACCTGTCGTGCCAGCTGC
ATTAATGAATCGGCCAACGCGCGGGGAGAGGCGGTTTGCGTATTGGGCGCTCTTCCGCTTCCTCGCTCAC
TGACTCGCTGCGCTCGGTCGTTCGGCTGCGGCGAGCGGTATCAGCTCACTCAAAGGCGGTAATACGGTTA
TCCACAGAATCAGGGGATAACGCAGGAAAGAACATGTGAGCAAAAGGCCAGCAAAAGGCCAGGAACCGTA
AAAAGGCCGCGTTGCTGGCGTTTTTCCATAGGCTCCGCCCCCCTGACGAGCATCACAAAAATCGACGCTC
AAGTCAGAGGTGGCGAAACCCGACAGGACTATAAAGATACCAGGCGTTTCCCCCTGGAAGCTCCCTCGTG
CGCTCTCCTGTTCCGACCCTGCCGCTTACCGGATACCTGTCCGCCTTTCTCCCTTCGGGAAGCGTGGCGC
TTTCTCATAGCTCACGCTGTAGGTATCTCAGTTCGGTGTAGGTCGTTCGCTCCAAGCTGGGCTGTGTGCA
CGAACCCCCCGTTCAGCCCGACCGCTGCGCCTTATCCGGTAACTATCGTCTTGAGTCCAACCCGGTAAGA
CACGACTTATCGCCACTGGCAGCAGCCACTGGTAACAGGATTAGCAGAGCGAGGTATGTAGGCGGTGCTA
CAGAGTTCTTGAAGTGGTGGCCTAACTACGGCTACACTAGAAGAACAGTATTTGGTATCTGCGCTCTGCT
GAAGCCAGTTACCTTCGGAAAAAGAGTTGGTAGCTCTTGATCCGGCAAACAAACCACCGCTGGTAGCGGT
GGTTTTTTTGTTTGCAAGCAGCAGATTACGCGCAGAAAAAAAGGATCTCAAGAAGATCCTTTGATCTTTT
CTACGGGGTCTGACGCTCAGTGGAACGAAAACTCACGTTAAGGGATTTTGGTCATGAGATTATCAAAAAG
GATCTTCACCTAGATCCTTTTAAATTAAAAATGAAGTTTTAAATCAATCTAAAGTATATATGAGTAAACT
TGGTCTGACAGTTACCAATGCTTAATCAGTGAGGCACCTATCTCAGCGATCTGTCTATTTCGTTCATCCA
TAGTTGCCTGACTCCCCGTCGTGTAGATAACTACGATACGGGAGGGCTTACCATCTGGCCCCAGTGCTGC
AATGATACCGCGAGACCCACGCTCACCGGCTCCAGATTTATCAGCAATAAACCAGCCAGCCGGAAGGGCC
GAGCGCAGAAGTGGTCCTGCAACTTTATCCGCCTCCATCCAGTCTATTAATTGTTGCCGGGAAGCTAGAG
TAAGTAGTTCGCCAGTTAATAGTTTGCGCAACGTTGTTGCCATTGCTACAGGCATCGTGGTGTCACGCTC
GTCGTTTGGTATGGCTTCATTCAGCTCCGGTTCCCAACGATCAAGGCGAGTTACATGATCCCCCATGTTG
TGCAAAAAAGCGGTTAGCTCCTTCGGTCCTCCGATCGTTGTCAGAAGTAAGTTGGCCGCAGTGTTATCAC
TCATGGTTATGGCAGCACTGCATAATTCTCTTACTGTCATGCCATCCGTAAGATGCTTTTCTGTGACTGG
TGAGTACTCAACCAAGTCATTCTGAGAATAGTGTATGCGGCGACCGAGTTGCTCTTGCCCGGCGTCAATA
CGGGATAATACCGCGCCACATAGCAGAACTTTAAAAGTGCTCATCATTGGAAAACGTTCTTCGGGGCGAA
AACTCTCAAGGATCTTACCGCTGTTGAGATCCAGTTCGATGTAACCCACTCGTGCACCCAACTGATCTTC
AGCATCTTTTACTTTCACCAGCGTTTCTGGGTGAGCAAAAACAGGAAGGCAAAATGCCGCAAAAAAGGGA
ATAAGGGCGACACGGAAATGTTGAATACTCATACTCTTCCTTTTTCAATATTATTGAAGCATTTATCAGG
GTTATTGTCTCATGAGCGGATACATATTTGAATGTATTTAGAAAAATAAACAAATAGGGGTTCCGCGCAC
ATTTCCCCGAAAAGTGCCACCTGATGCGGTGTGAAATACCGCACAGATGCGTAAGGAGAAAATACCGCAT
CAGGAAATTGTAAGCGTTAATATTTTGTTAAAATTCGCGTTAAATTTTTGTTAAATCAGCTCATTTTTTA
ACCAATAGGCCGAAATCGGCAAAATCCCTTATAAATCAAAAGAATAGACCGAGATAGGGT
[37 nt withheld, positions 3281-3317]
AAAGAACGTGGACTCCAACGTCAAAGG
[49 nt withheld, positions 3345-3393]
T
[91 nt withheld, positions 3395-3485]
G
[124 nt withheld, positions 3487-3610]
CCATTCGCCATTCAGGCTGCGCAACTGTTGGGAAGGGCGATCGGTGCGGGCCTCTTCGCTATTACGCCAG
CTGGCGAAAGGGGGATGTGCTGCAAGGCGATTAAGTTGGGTAACGCCAGGGTTTTCCCAGTCACGACGTT
GTAAAACGACGGCCAGTGAATTG
