[The description below was written by a language model from this plasmid's Addgene catalogue record.]
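Description:
pGEM_HcBOP1binsitu is a bacterial cloning plasmid built on the Promega pGEM T-easy backbone and carrying a fragment of the BLADE-ON-PETIOLE homolog 1b gene (HcBOP1b) from the rhizomatous plant Houttuynia cordata. It is a high-copy plasmid maintained in E. coli under ampicillin selection. The record gives no feature table, so individual backbone elements are not itemised. The insert was placed at the EcoRV site of the vector, and the site was destroyed at both junctions, as expected for T-overhang or blunt-end cloning of a PCR product into this backbone. M13 forward and reverse primers flank the cloning region and are listed for sequence verification.

The stated purpose is to serve as a template for making an in situ hybridization probe. pGEM T-easy vectors generally carry opposing T7 and SP6 phage RNA polymerase promoters on either side of the cloning site, which allows sense or antisense riboprobes to be transcribed in vitro from the cloned fragment. The record does not state the insert's orientation or which promoter yields the antisense probe. There is no plant or other eukaryotic expression cassette recorded, and the construct is not intended to express the BOP protein. The associated work concerns BOP orthologs and the suppression of leaf blade development during underground rhizome growth, so the probe would be used to map HcBOP1b transcript localisation in Houttuynia tissues.

The recorded sizes are not fully consistent. The insert is listed as about 1500 bp, whereas a backbone of about 3000 bp and a total of 3773 bp imply a fragment nearer 770 bp, so the cloned region may be only part of the gene.
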