Addgene plasmid #136530: pGEM_HcBOP1binsitu
Purpose: Template for generating in situ hybridization probe
Depositing lab: Junko Kyozuka. Depositing organization: Tohoku University. Publication: Suppression of Leaf Blade Development by BLADE-ON-PETIOLE Orthologs Is a Common Strategy for Underground Rhizome Growth. Toriba T, Tokunaga H, Nagasawa K, Nie F, Yoshida A, Kyozuka J. Curr Biol. 2020 Feb 3;30(3):509-516.e3. doi: 10.1016/j.cub.2019.11.055. Epub 2020 Jan 16. PubMed 31956025.
Backbone
  Vector backbone: pGEM T-easy
  Backbone manufacturer: Promega
  Backbone size w/o insert (bp): 3000
  Total vector size (bp): 3773
  Vector type: Cloning vector
Growth in bacteria
  Bacterial resistance: Ampicillin, 100 μg/mL
  Growth temperature: 37°C
  Growth strain: DH5alpha
  Copy number: High Copy
Gene/Insert
  Gene/Insert name: Houttuynia cordata BLADE-ON-PETIOLE homolog1b (alt name: HcBOP1b)
  Species: Houttuynia cordata
  Insert size (bp): 1500
  Cloning method: Restriction Enzyme; 5′ cloning site EcoRV (destroyed during cloning); 3′ cloning site EcoRV (destroyed during cloning)
  Sequencing primers: 5′ M13 forward; 3′ M13 reverse
Terms and licenses: Academic/Nonprofit Terms; Industry Terms: Not Available to Industry
How to cite: pGEM_HcBOP1binsitu was a gift from Junko Kyozuka (Addgene plasmid # 136530 ; http://n2t.net/addgene:136530 ; RRID:Addgene_136530)
